Addgene plasmid #211727: pFB-MBD2.5R (pc2395)
Purpose: Expresses MBD2 (aa153-221) RFP tagged in insect cells
Depositing lab: Cristina Cardoso. Depositing organization: Technische Universitaet Darmstadt. Publication: Direct homo- and hetero-interactions of MeCP2 and MBD2. Becker A, Allmann L, Hofstatter M, Casa V, Weber P, Lehmkuhl A, Herce HD, Cardoso MC. PLoS One. 2013;8(1):e53730. doi: 10.1371/journal.pone.0053730. Epub 2013 Jan 15. PubMed 23335972.
Backbone
  Vector backbone: pFastBac1
  Backbone manufacturer: Invitrogen
  Backbone size w/o insert (bp): 4472
  Vector type: Insect Expression
  Selectable markers: Gentamicin
Growth in bacteria
  Bacterial resistance: Ampicillin, 100 μg/mL
  Growth temperature: 37°C
  Growth strain: DH5alpha
  Copy number: High Copy
Gene/Insert
  Gene/Insert name: MBD2.5 aa153-221 (alt name: Mus musculus methyl-CpG binding domain protein 2)
  Species: M. musculus (mouse)
  Promoter: Polyhedrin promotor
  Tag / fusion protein: RFP (C terminal on insert)
  Cloning method: Restriction Enzyme; 5′ cloning site EcoRI (not destroyed); 3′ cloning site PspOMI (not destroyed)
  Sequencing primers: 5′ AAATGATAACCATCTCGC; 3′ GTGTTGCTCCTGATGTGGTAGC
Terms and licenses: Academic/Nonprofit Terms; Industry Terms: Not Available to Industry
How to cite: pFB-MBD2.5R (pc2395) was a gift from Cristina Cardoso (Addgene plasmid # 211727 ; http://n2t.net/addgene:211727 ; RRID:Addgene_211727)
