[The description below was written by a language model from this plasmid's Addgene catalogue record and pLannotate feature annotations shown in this document.]
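Description:
pFB-MBD2.5R (pc2395) is a baculovirus donor plasmid built on the pFastBac1 backbone for producing a red-fluorescent fragment of mouse methyl-CpG binding domain protein 2 (MBD2) in insect cells. In E. coli it is maintained as a high-copy plasmid through a ColE1/pUC-type origin and selected with ampicillin via β-lactamase. An f1 phage origin and a remnant of the pBR322 bom region are also present. The sequenced record is about 5.7 kb.

The expression cassette lies between the right and left ends of a mini-Tn7 element (Tn7R and Tn7L). Within these ends sit a gentamicin acetyltransferase gene, apparently driven by the adjacent class 1 integron Pc promoter, and, in the opposite orientation, the Autographa californica polyhedrin promoter. That promoter drives the MBD2 segment (residues 153–221 according to the catalogue entry), which is fused at its C terminus to the monomeric red fluorescent protein mRFP1 and followed by an SV40 polyadenylation signal. The automated annotation matches the insert to human MBD2, whereas the depositor lists it as mouse. This most likely reflects homology between the orthologues. The insert was cloned between EcoRI and PspOMI sites, both of which are retained.

In the standard use of this backbone, Tn7 transposition moves the segment between the Tn7 ends into a baculovirus shuttle genome (bacmid) in E. coli, and gentamicin selects for the transferred segment. The recombinant bacmid then generates virus that expresses the fusion at high levels late in infection from the polyhedrin promoter. The associated study concerned direct homo- and hetero-interactions of MeCP2 and MBD2, which is consistent with using this truncated, RFP-tagged protein to map interaction domains.
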