Features (pLannotate 1.2.2; 16 found; start..end, strand, type, name):
     14..468     +  rep_origin     f1 ori (sequence partly withheld): f1 bacteriophage origin of replication; arrow indicates direction of (+) strand synthesis
    494..598     +  promoter       AmpR promoter: bla
    599..1459    +  CDS            AmpR: β-lactamase; bla; confers resistance to ampicillin, carbenicillin, and related antibiotics
   1630..2218    +  rep_origin     ori: high-copy-number ColE1/pMB1/pBR322/pUC origin of replication
   2404..2455    -  misc_feature   bom (fragment): basis of mobility region from pBR322
   2523..2747    -  mobile_element Tn7R: mini-Tn7 element (right end of the Tn7 transposon) Tn7
   2814..3347    -  CDS            GmR: gentamycin acetyltransferase; aacC1; confers resistance to gentamycin
   3517..3545    -  promoter       Pc promoter: intI1 (promoter lies within the coding sequence); class 1 integron promoter
   3523..3870    -  CDS            YPR2_ECOLX (fragment): Protein predicted: Swiss-Prot protein existence level 4. From Escherichia coli.
   3897..3988    +  promoter       polyhedrin promoter: polh from Autographa californica; promoter for the baculovirus polyhedrin gene
   4008..4283    +  CDS            MBD2 (fragment): MBD2_HUMAN - Experimental evidence at protein level: Swiss-Prot protein existence level 1. Binds CpG islands in promoters where the DNA is methylated at position 5 of cytosine within CpG dinucleotides. Binds hemimethylated DNA as well. Recruits histone deacetylases and DNA methyltransferases. Acts as transcriptional repressor and plays a role in gene silencing. Functions as a scaffold protein, targeting GATAD2A and GATAD2B to chromatin to promote repression. May enhance the activation of some unmethylated cAMP-responsive promoters. From Homo sapiens (Human).
   4293..4967    +  CDS            mRFP1: mRFP1 is a basic (constitutively fluorescent) red fluorescent protein published in 2002, derived from Discosoma sp.. It is reported to be a somewhat slowly-maturing monomer with low acid sensitivity.
   5055..5138    +  CDS            large T antigen (fragment): large T antigen from SV40 (simian virus 40)
   5161..5295    +  polyA_signal   SV40 poly(A) signal: SV40 polyadenylation signal
   5324..5489    -  mobile_element Tn7L: mini-Tn7 element (left end of the Tn7 transposon) Tn7
   5652..9       +  CDS            lacZα (fragment) (across the origin): LacZα fragment of β-galactosidase; lacZ fragment
>Addgene plasmid #211727 | pFB-MBD2.5R (pc2395) | addgene full sequence | sequence record 422783 | Addgene NGS Result
AATGGCGAATGGG
[124 nt withheld, positions 14-137]
C
[91 nt withheld, positions 139-229]
A
[49 nt withheld, positions 231-279]
CCTTTGACGTTGGAGTCCACGTTCTT
[37 nt withheld, positions 306-342]
ACCCTATCTCGGTCTATTCTTTTGATTTATAAGGGATTTTGCCGATTTCGGCCTATTGGTTAAAAAATGA
GCTGATTTAACAAAAATTTAACGCGAATTTTAACAAAATATTAACGCTTACAATTTAGGTGGCACTTTTC
GGGGAAATGTGCGCGGAACCCCTATTTGTTTATTTTTCTAAATACATTCAAATATGTATCCGCTCATGAG
ACAATAACCCTGATAAATGCTTCAATAATATTGAAAAAGGAAGAGTATGAGTATTCAACATTTCCGTGTC
GCCCTTATTCCCTTTTTTGCGGCATTTTGCCTTCCTGTTTTTGCTCACCCAGAAACGCTGGTGAAAGTAA
AAGATGCTGAAGATCAGTTGGGTGCACGAGTGGGTTACATCGAACTGGATCTCAACAGCGGTAAGATCCT
TGAGAGTTTTCGCCCCGAAGAACGTTTTCCAATGATGAGCACTTTTAAAGTTCTGCTATGTGGCGCGGTA
TTATCCCGTATTGACGCCGGGCAAGAGCAACTCGGTCGCCGCATACACTATTCTCAGAATGACTTGGTTG
AGTACTCACCAGTCACAGAAAAGCATCTTACGGATGGCATGACAGTAAGAGAATTATGCAGTGCTGCCAT
AACCATGAGTGATAACACTGCGGCCAACTTACTTCTGACAACGATCGGAGGACCGAAGGAGCTAACCGCT
TTTTTGCACAACATGGGGGATCATGTAACTCGCCTTGATCGTTGGGAACCGGAGCTGAATGAAGCCATAC
CAAACGACGAGCGTGACACCACGATGCCTGTAGCAATGGCAACAACGTTGCGCAAACTATTAACTGGCGA
ACTACTTACTCTAGCTTCCCGGCAACAATTAATAGACTGGATGGAGGCGGATAAAGTTGCAGGACCACTT
CTGCGCTCGGCCCTTCCGGCTGGCTGGTTTATTGCTGATAAATCTGGAGCCGGTGAGCGTGGGTCTCGCG
GTATCATTGCAGCACTGGGGCCAGATGGTAAGCCCTCCCGTATCGTAGTTATCTACACGACGGGGAGTCA
GGCAACTATGGATGAACGAAATAGACAGATCGCTGAGATAGGTGCCTCACTGATTAAGCATTGGTAACTG
TCAGACCAAGTTTACTCATATATACTTTAGATTGATTTAAAACTTCATTTTTAATTTAAAAGGATCTAGG
TGAAGATCCTTTTTGATAATCTCATGACCAAAATCCCTTAACGTGAGTTTTCGTTCCACTGAGCGTCAGA
CCCCGTAGAAAAGATCAAAGGATCTTCTTGAGATCCTTTTTTTCTGCGCGTAATCTGCTGCTTGCAAACA
AAAAAACCACCGCTACCAGCGGTGGTTTGTTTGCCGGATCAAGAGCTACCAACTCTTTTTCCGAAGGTAA
CTGGCTTCAGCAGAGCGCAGATACCAAATACTGTTCTTCTAGTGTAGCCGTAGTTAGGCCACCACTTCAA
GAACTCTGTAGCACCGCCTACATACCTCGCTCTGCTAATCCTGTTACCAGTGGCTGCTGCCAGTGGCGAT
AAGTCGTGTCTTACCGGGTTGGACTCAAGACGATAGTTACCGGATAAGGCGCAGCGGTCGGGCTGAACGG
GGGGTTCGTGCACACAGCCCAGCTTGGAGCGAACGACCTACACCGAACTGAGATACCTACAGCGTGAGCT
ATGAGAAAGCGCCACGCTTCCCGAAGGGAGAAAGGCGGACAGGTATCCGGTAAGCGGCAGGGTCGGAACA
GGAGAGCGCACGAGGGAGCTTCCAGGGGGAAACGCCTGGTATCTTTATAGTCCTGTCGGGTTTCGCCACC
TCTGACTTGAGCGTCGATTTTTGTGATGCTCGTCAGGGGGGCGGAGCCTATGGAAAAACGCCAGCAACGC
GGCCTTTTTACGGTTCCTGGCCTTTTGCTGGCCTTTTGCTCACATGTTCTTTCCTGCGTTATCCCCTGAT
TCTGTGGATAACCGTATTACCGCCTTTGAGTGAGCTGATACCGCTCGCCGCAGCCGAACGACCGAGCGCA
GCGAGTCAGTGAGCGAGGAAGCGGAAGAGCGCCTGATGCGGTATTTTCTCCTTACGCATCTGTGCGGTAT
TTCACACCGCATAGACCAGCCGCGTAACCTGGCAAAATCGGTTACGGTTGAGTAATAAATGGATGCCCTG
CGTAAGCGGGTGTGGGCGGACAATAAAGTCTTAAACTGAACAAAATAGATCTAAACTATGACAATAAAGT
CTTAAACTAGACAGAATAGTTGTAAACTGAAATCAGTCCAGTTATGCTGTGAAAAAGCATACTGGACTTT
TGTTATGGCTAAAGCAAACTCTTCATTTTCTGAAGTGCAAATTGCCCGTCGTATTAAAGAGGGGCGTGGC
CAAGGGCATGGTAAAGACTATATTCGCGGCGTTGTGACAATTTACCGAACAACTCCGCGGCCGGGAAGCC
GATCTCGGCTTGAACGAATTGTTAGGTGGCGGTACTTGGGTCGATATCAAAGTGCATCACTTCTTCCCGT
ATGCCCAACTTTGTATAGAGAGCCACTGCGGGATCGTCACCGTAATCTGCTTGCACGTAGATCACATAAG
CACCAAGCGCGTTGGCCTCATGCTTGAGGAGATTGATGAGCGCGGTGGCAATGCCCTGCCTCCGGTGCTC
GCCGGAGACTGCGAGATCATAGATATAGATCTCACTACGCGGCTGCTCAAACTTGGGCAGAACGTAAGCC
GCGAGAGCGCCAACAACCGCTTCTTGGTCGAAGGCAGCAAGCGCGATGAATGTCTTACTACGGAGCAAGT
TCCCGAGGTAATCGGAGTCCGGCTGATGTTGGGAGTAGGTGGCTACGTCTCCGAACTCACGACCGAAAAG
ATCAAGAGCAGCCCGCATGGATTTGACTTGGTCAGGGCCGAGCCTACATGTGCGAATGATGCCCATACTT
GAGCCACCTAACTTTGTTTTAGGGCGACTGCCCTGCTGCGTAACATCGTTGCTGCTCCATAACATCAAAC
ATCGACCCACGGCGTAACGCGCTTGCTGCTTGGATGCCCGAGGCATAGACTGTACAAAAAAACAGTCATA
ACAAGCCATGAAAACCGCCACTGCGCCGTTACCACCGCTGCGTTCGGTCAAGGTTCTGGACCAGTTGCGT
GAGCGCATACGCTACTTGCATTACAGTTTACGAACCGAACAGGCTTATGTCAACTGGGTTCGTGCCTTCA
TCCGTTTCCACGGTGTGCGTCACCCGGCAACCTTGGGCAGCAGCGAAGTCGAGGCATTTCTGTCCTGGCT
GGCGAACGAGCGCAAGGTTTCGGTCTCCACGCATCGTCAGGCATTGGCGGCCTTGCTGTTCTTCTACGGC
AAGGTGCTGTGCACGGATCTGCCCTGGCTTCAGGAGATCGGAAGACCTCGGCCGTCGCGGCGCTTGCCGG
TGGTGCTGACCCCGGATGAAGTGGTTCGCATCCTCGGTTTTCTGGAAGGCGAGCATCGTTTGTTCGCCCA
GGACTCTAGCTATAGTTCTAGTGGTTGGCTACGTATACTCCGGAATATTAATAGATCATGGAGATAATTA
AAATGATAACCATCTCGCAAATAAATAAGTATTTTACTGTTTTCGTAACAGTTTTGTAATAAAAAAACCT
ATAAATATTCCGGATTATTCATACCGTCCCACCATCGGGCGCGGATCCCGGTCCGAAGCGCGCGGAATTC
ATGGACTGCCCGGCCCTCCCCCCCGGATGGAAGAAGGAGGAAGTGATCCGAAAATCAGGGCTCAGTGCTG
GCAAGAGCGATGTCTACTACTTCAGTCCAAGTGGTAAGAAGTTCAGAAGTAAACCTCAGCTGGCAAGATA
CCTGGGAAATGCTGTTGACCTTAGCAGTTTTGACTTCAGGACCGGCAAGATGATGCCTAGTAAATTAGCG
GCCGCAAGGGCCCGGGATCCACCGGTCGACATGGCCTCCTCCGAGGACGTCATCAAGGAGTTCATGCGCT
TCAAGGTGCGCATGGAGGGCTCCGTGAACGGCCACGAGTTCGAGATCGAGGGCGAGGGCGAGGGCCGCCC
CTACGAGGGCACCCAGACCGCCAAGCTGAAGGTGACCAAGGGCGGCCCCCTGCCCTTCGCCTGGGACATC
CTGTCCCCTCAGTTCCAGTACGGCTCCAAGGCCTACGTGAAGCACCCCGCCGACATCCCCGACTACTTGA
AGCTGTCCTTCCCCGAGGGCTTCAAGTGGGAGCGCGTGATGAACTTCGAGGACGGCGGCGTGGTGACCGT
GACCCAGGACTCCTCCCTGCAGGACGGCGAGTTCATCTACAAGGTGAAGCTGCGCGGCACCAACTTCCCC
TCCGACGGCCCCGTAATGCAGAAGAAGACCATGGGCTGGGAGGCCTCCACCGAGCGGATGTACCCCGAGG
ACGGCGCCCTGAAGGGCGAGATCAAGATGAGGCTGAAGCTGAAGGACGGCGGCCACTACGACGCCGAGGT
CAAGACCACCTACATGGCCAAGAAGCCCGTGCAGCTGCCCGGCGCCTACAAGACCGACATCAAGCTGGAC
ATCACCTCCCACAACGAGGACTACACCATCGTGGAACAGTACGAGCGCGCCGAGGGCCGCCACTCCACCG
GCGCCGGCCTGTACAAGTAAAGCGGCCGCTTTCGAATCTAGAGCCTGCAGTCTCGAGGCATGCGGTACCA
AGCTTGTCGAGAAGTACTAGAGGATCATAATCAGCCATACCACATTTGTAGAGGTTTTACTTGCTTTAAA
AAACCTCCCACACCTCCCCCTGAACCTGAAACATAAAATGAATGCAATTGTTGTTGTTAACTTGTTTATT
GCAGCTTATAATGGTTACAAATAAAGCAATAGCATCACAAATTTCACAAATAAAGCATTTTTTTCACTGC
ATTCTAGTTGTGGTTTGTCCAAACTCATCAATGTATCTTATCATGTCTGGATCTGATCACTGCTTGAGCC
TAGGAGATCCGAACCAGATAAGTGAAATCTAGTTCCAAACTATTTTGTCATTTTTAATTTTCGTATTAGC
TTACGACGCTACACCCAGTTCCCATCTATTTTGTCACTCTTCCCTAAATAATCCTTAAAAACTCCATTTC
CACCCCTCCCAGTTCCCAACTATTTTGTCCGCCCACAGCGGGGCATTTTTCTTCCTGTTATGTTTTTAAT
CAAACATCCTGCCAACTCCATGTGACAAACCGTCATCTTCGGCTACTTTTTCTCTGTCACAGAATGAAAA
TTTTTCTGTCATCTCTTCGTTATTAATGTTTGTAATTGACTGAATATCAACGCTTATTTGCAGCCTG
